>Addgene plasmid #123018 | ESFY | addgene full sequence | sequence record 248856 | Addgene NGS Result
GCCGCCATGGCGGCCGCGGGAATTCGATTGATGGGGCAGGGGATGGAACAACGACTGCAACTCTTTTAGC
TCAAAAAATGATTCATCGTGGTTTTAAAGCAATAGATTTAGGTGCTAATCCTGTTTTAGTAAAAGAAGGA
ATAGAAAAAGCAACAAAACAAGTTATAGCAAAACTTTTAGAAAAATCAAAACCAGTAATAACGCAAGAAG
ATATTGAAAATGTAGCTTCTATTTCATCTGGAAGTAAAGAAATTGGAAAAATCATTGCTTTAGCAATGCA
AAAAGTAACAAAAAATGGTGTTATTAATGTTGATGAATCTAAAGGTTTTGAAACCAAATTAGAAGTAGTT
GAAGGTATGCAATATGATAAAGGTTACGCTTCACCTTATTTTGTTAATAACAGAGAAACTATGTCAGTTG
AATTAGAACATCCTTTAATTTTAGTAACAGATCATAAAATAAATAATATTCAAGAAATTTTACATTTATT
AGAAGAAGTAGTTAAACAAGGTAAATCATTATTAATAATTGCTGATTCTGTAGAAAATGAAGTTACAAGT
ATTTTAGTTATCAATAAAATGAAAGGAACATTTAATATAGTTGTTACTAATGCCCCTGGTTTTGGCGACA
ACCAAATCACTAGTGAATTCGCGGCCGCCTGCAGGTCGACCATATGGGAGAGCTCCCAACGCGTTGGATG
CATAGCTTGAGTATTCTATAGTGTCACCTAAATAGCTTGGCGTAATCATGGTCATAGCTGTTTCCTGTGT
GAAATTGTTATCCGCTCACAATTCCACACAACATACGAGCCGGAAGCATAAAGTGTAAAGCCTGGGGTGC
CTAATGAGTGAGCTAACTCACATTAATTGCGTTGCGCTCACTGCCCGCTTTCCAGTCGGGAAACCTGTCG
TGCCAGCTGCATTAATGAATCGGCCAACGCGCGGGGAGAGGCGGTTTGCGTATTGGGCGCTCTTCCGCTT
CCTCGCTCACTGACTCGCTGCGCTCGGTCGTTCGGCTGCGGCGAGCGGTATCAGCTCACTCAAAGGCGGT
AATACGGTTATCCACAGAATCAGGGGATAACGCAGGAAAGAACATGTGAGCAAAAGGCCAGCAAAAGGCC
AGGAACCGTAAAAAGGCCGCGTTGCTGGCGTTTTTCCATAGGCTCCGCCCCCCTGACGAGCATCACAAAA
ATCGACGCTCAAGTCAGAGGTGGCGAAACCCGACAGGACTATAAAGATACCAGGCGTTTCCCCCTGGAAG
CTCCCTCGTGCGCTCTCCTGTTCCGACCCTGCCGCTTACCGGATACCTGTCCGCCTTTCTCCCTTCGGGA
AGCGTGGCGCTTTCTCATAGCTCACGCTGTAGGTATCTCAGTTCGGTGTAGGTCGTTCGCTCCAAGCTGG
GCTGTGTGCACGAACCCCCCGTTCAGCCCGACCGCTGCGCCTTATCCGGTAACTATCGTCTTGAGTCCAA
CCCGGTAAGACACGACTTATCGCCACTGGCAGCAGCCACTGGTAACAGGATTAGCAGAGCGAGGTATGTA
GGCGGTGCTACAGAGTTCTTGAAGTGGTGGCCTAACTACGGCTACACTAGAAGAACAGTATTTGGTATCT
GCGCTCTGCTGAAGCCAGTTACCTTCGGAAAAAGAGTTGGTAGCTCTTGATCCGGCAAACAAACCACCGC
TGGTAGCGGTGGTTTTTTTGTTTGCAAGCAGCAGATTACGCGCAGAAAAAAAGGATCTCAAGAAGATCCT
TTGATCTTTTCTACGGGGTCTGACGCTCAGTGGAACGAAAACTCACGTTAAGGGATTTTGGTCATGAGAT
TATCAAAAAGGATCTTCACCTAGATCCTTTTAAATTAAAAATGAAGTTTTAAATCAATCTAAAGTATATA
TGAGTAAACTTGGTCTGACAGTTACCAATGCTTAATCAGTGAGGCACCTATCTCAGCGATCTGTCTATTT
CGTTCATCCATAGTTGCCTGACTCCCCGTCGTGTAGATAACTACGATACGGGAGGGCTTACCATCTGGCC
CCAGTGCTGCAATGATACCGCGAGACCCACGCTCACCGGCTCCAGATTTATCAGCAATAAACCAGCCAGC
CGGAAGGGCCGAGCGCAGAAGTGGTCCTGCAACTTTATCCGCCTCCATCCAGTCTATTAATTGTTGCCGG
GAAGCTAGAGTAAGTAGTTCGCCAGTTAATAGTTTGCGCAACGTTGTTGCCATTGCTACAGGCATCGTGG
TGTCACGCTCGTCGTTTGGTATGGCTTCATTCAGCTCCGGTTCCCAACGATCAAGGCGAGTTACATGATC
CCCCATGTTGTGCAAAAAAGCGGTTAGCTCCTTCGGTCCTCCGATCGTTGTCAGAAGTAAGTTGGCCGCA
GTGTTATCACTCATGGTTATGGCAGCACTGCATAATTCTCTTACTGTCATGCCATCCGTAAGATGCTTTT
CTGTGACTGGTGAGTACTCAACCAAGTCATTCTGAGAATAGTGTATGCGGCGACCGAGTTGCTCTTGCCC
GGCGTCAATACGGGATAATACCGCGCCACATAGCAGAACTTTAAAAGTGCTCATCATTGGAAAACGTTCT
TCGGGGCGAAAACTCTCAAGGATCTTACCGCTGTTGAGATCCAGTTCGATGTAACCCACTCGTGCACCCA
ACTGATCTTCAGCATCTTTTACTTTCACCAGCGTTTCTGGGTGAGCAAAAACAGGAAGGCAAAATGCCGC
AAAAAAGGGAATAAGGGCGACACGGAAATGTTGAATACTCATACTCTTCCTTTTTCAATATTATTGAAGC
ATTTATCAGGGTTATTGTCTCATGAGCGGATACATATTTGAATGTATTTAGAAAAATAAACAAATAGGGG
TTCCGCGCACATTTCCCCGAAAAGTGCCACCTGATGCGGTGTGAAATACCGCACAGATGCGTAAGGAGAA
AATACCGCATCAGGAAATTGTAAGCGTTAATATTTTGTTAAAATTCGCGTTAAATTTTTGTTAAATCAGC
TCATTTTTTAACCAATAGGCCGAAATCGGCAAAATCCCTTATAAATCAAAAGAATAGACCGAGATAGGGT
[37 nt withheld, positions 3081-3117]
AAAGAACGTGGACTCCAACGTCAAAGG
[49 nt withheld, positions 3145-3193]
T
[91 nt withheld, positions 3195-3285]
G
[124 nt withheld, positions 3287-3410]
CCATTCGCCATTCAGGCTGCGCAACTGTTGGGAAGGGCGATCGGTGCGGGCCTCTTCGCTATTACGCCAG
CTGGCGAAAGGGGGATGTGCTGCAAGGCGATTAAGTTGGGTAACGCCAGGGTTTTCCCAGTCACGACGTT
GTAAAACGACGGCCAGTGAATTGTAATACGACTCACTATAGGGCGAATTGGGCCCGACGTCGCATGCTCC
CG
Features (pLannotate 1.2.2; 14 found; start..end, strand, type, name):
     30..635     +  CDS            groL (fragment): CH60_ACHLI - Also known as groEL From Acholeplasma laidlawii (strain PG-8A).
    641..703     -  CDS            VESPI_VESMG (fragment): Experimental evidence at protein level: Swiss-Prot protein existence level 1. Shows contractile activity on isolated ileum smooth muscle. From Vespa magnifica (Hornet).
    715..733     -  promoter       SP6 promoter: promoter for bacteriophage SP6 RNA polymerase
    775..791     -  protein_bind   lac operator: The lac repressor binds to the lac operator to inhibit transcription in E. coli. This inhibition can be relieved by adding lactose or isopropyl-β-D-thiogalactopyranoside (IPTG). lac repressor encoded by lacI
    799..829     -  promoter       lac promoter: promoter for the E. coli lac operon
    844..865     -  protein_bind   CAP binding site: CAP binding activates transcription in the presence of cAMP. E. coli catabolite activator protein
    878..970     -  CDS            lacI (fragment): lac repressor; lacI; The lac repressor binds to the lac operator to inhibit transcription in E. coli. This inhibition can be relieved by adding lactose or isopropyl-β-D-thiogalactopyranoside (IPTG).
   1153..1741    -  rep_origin     ori: high-copy-number ColE1/pMB1/pBR322/pUC origin of replication
   1912..2772    -  CDS            AmpR: β-lactamase; bla; confers resistance to ampicillin, carbenicillin, and related antibiotics
   2773..2877    -  promoter       AmpR promoter: bla
   2904..2954    +  misc_feature   bom (fragment): basis of mobility region from pBR322
   2982..3410    -  rep_origin     f1 ori (sequence partly withheld): f1 bacteriophage origin of replication; arrow indicates direction of (+) strand synthesis
   3414..3571    -  CDS            lacZα (fragment): LacZα fragment of β-galactosidase; lacZ fragment
   3574..3592    +  promoter       T7 promoter: promoter for bacteriophage T7 RNA polymerase
