[The description below was written by a language model from this plasmid's Addgene catalogue record and pLannotate feature annotations shown in this document.]
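Description:
ESFY is a small bacterial cloning plasmid (about 3.6 kb in the sequenced record) built on the pGEM-T Easy backbone. It carries a 552 bp PCR product corresponding to the chaperonin-60 (cpn60/groEL) universal target region from a phytoplasma. According to the depositor's comments, the amplicon was inserted by T-vector (TA) cloning. The feature table annotates this region as a groL/groEL fragment by similarity to the Acholeplasma laidlawii chaperonin, which fits a phytoplasma origin because the two groups are related. The record does not spell out which phytoplasma strain the name ESFY refers to and gives only an alternative accession-style name for the insert.

The plasmid replicates in E. coli from a high-copy pUC-type ColE1 origin and is selected with ampicillin through the bla gene and its native promoter. An f1 origin is also present, which permits single-stranded DNA production. The insert sits in the multiple cloning site that interrupts lacZα, so only lacZα fragments are annotated, along with the lac promoter, operator and CAP site used for blue/white screening. T7 and SP6 phage promoters flank the insert and could drive in vitro transcription of either strand. A short annotation matching a hornet peptide next to the insert, and small lacI and bom fragments, are most likely incidental similarity hits to backbone sequence and not functional elements.

The construct is not designed for protein expression. It serves as a defined, renewable template carrying the cpn60 target sequence and is used as a positive control when developing and validating molecular diagnostic assays for phytoplasma bacteria.
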