Addgene plasmid #123018: ESFY
Purpose: contains the chaperonin-60 universal target from phytoplasma baceria; used as a control for development of molecular diagnostic assays
Depositing lab: Tim Dumonceaux. Depositing organization: Agriculture and Agri-Food Canada, Saskatoon, SK.
Backbone
  Vector backbone: pGEM-T Easy
  Backbone manufacturer: Promega
  Vector type: molecular diagnostic assay control
Growth in bacteria
  Bacterial resistance: Ampicillin, 100 μg/mL
  Growth temperature: 37°C
  Growth strain: DH5alpha
  Copy number: High Copy
Gene/Insert
  Gene/Insert name: chaperonin-60 universal target (alt name: KJ940007)
  Insert size (bp): 552
  Cloning method: Unknown
Terms and licenses: Academic/Nonprofit Terms; Industry Terms: Not Available to Industry
Depositor comments: Cloning method is T-vector cloning of a PCR product
How to cite: ESFY was a gift from Tim Dumonceaux (Addgene plasmid # 123018 ; http://n2t.net/addgene:123018 ; RRID:Addgene_123018)
