>Addgene plasmid #123018 | ESFY | depositor partial sequence | sequence record 234904 | ESFY
GCAACTCTTTTAGCTCAAAAAATGATTCATCGTGGTTTTAAAGCAATAGATTTAGGTGCTAATCCTGTTT
TAGTAAAAGAAGGAATAGAAAAAGCAACAAAACAAGTTATAGCAAAACTTTTAGAAAAATCAAAACCAGT
AATAACGCAAGAAGATATTGAAAATGTAGCTTCTATTTCATCTGGAAGTAAAGAAATTGGAAAAATCATT
GCTTTAGCAATGCAAAAAGTAACAAAAAATGGTGTTATTAATGTTGATGAATCTAAAGGTTTTGAAACCA
AATTAGAAGTAGTTGAAGGTATGCAATATGATAAAGGTTACGCTTCACCTTATTTTGTTAATAACAGAGA
AACTATGTCAGTTGAATTAGAACATCCTTTAATTTTAGTAACAGATCATAAAATAAATAATATTCAAGAA
ATTTTACATTTATTAGAAGAAGTAGTTAAACAAGGTAAATCATTATTAATAATTGCTGATTCTGTAGAAA
ATGAAGTTACAAGTATTTTAGTTATCAATAAAATGAAAGGAACATTTAATATAGTTGTTACT
